Addgene plasmid #175021: pET30(a)-AtNUDX23
Purpose: Purification of AtNUDX23 enzyme
Depositing lab: Jeppe Vinther. Depositing organization: University of Copenhagen. Publication: Hepatitis C virus RNA is 5'-capped with flavin adenine dinucleotide. Sherwood AV, Rivera-Rangel LR, Ryberg LA, Larsen HS, Anker KM, Costa R, Vagbo CB, Jakljevic E, Pham LV, Fernandez-Antunez C, Indrisiunaite G, Podolska-Charlery A, Grothen JER, Langvad NW, Fossat N, Offersgaard A, Al-Chaer A, Nielsen L, Kusnierczyk A, Solund C, Weis N, Gottwein JM, Holmbeck K, Bottaro S, Ramirez S, Bukh J, Scheel TKH, Vinther J. Nature. 2023 Jul;619(7971):811-818. doi: 10.1038/s41586-023-06301-3. Epub 2023 Jul 5. PubMed 37407817.
Backbone
  Vector backbone: pET30a(+)
  Backbone manufacturer: GenScript
  Backbone size w/o insert (bp): 5400
  Vector type: Bacterial Expression
Growth in bacteria
  Bacterial resistance: Kanamycin, 50 μg/mL
  Growth temperature: 37°C
  Growth strain: DH5alpha
  Copy number: High Copy
Gene/Insert
  Gene/Insert name: AtNUDX23 (alt name: Arabidopsis FAD pyrophosphohydrolase 23)
  Species: A. thaliana (mustard weed)
  Insert size (bp): 648
  Entrez Gene: NUDX23 (a.k.a. AT2G42070, ARABIDOPSIS THALIANA NUDIX HYDROLASE HOMOLOG 23, ATNUDT23, ATNUDX23, T6D20.4, T6D20_4, nudix hydrolase homolog 23)
  Promoter: T7
  Tag / fusion protein: 6xHis (N terminal on insert)
  Cloning method: Restriction Enzyme; 5′ cloning site NdeI (not destroyed); 3′ cloning site XhoI (not destroyed)
  Sequencing primers: 5′ N/A; 3′ N/A
Terms and licenses: Academic/Nonprofit Terms; Industry Terms: Not Available to Industry
How to cite: pET30(a)-AtNUDX23 was a gift from Jeppe Vinther (Addgene plasmid # 175021 ; http://n2t.net/addgene:175021 ; RRID:Addgene_175021)
