[The description below was written by a language model from this plasmid's Addgene catalogue record and pLannotate feature annotations shown in this document.]
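Description:
pET30(a)-AtNUDX23 is a bacterial expression plasmid built on the pET30a(+) backbone for producing and purifying the Arabidopsis thaliana Nudix hydrolase NUDX23, an FAD pyrophosphohydrolase that hydrolyses nucleoside diphosphate derivatives such as FAD and ADP-ribose. The sequenced plasmid is 5,873 nt. It is selected with kanamycin through an aph(3')-Ia KanR gene and replicates from a ColE1/pBR322-type origin. The backbone also carries the bom region and the rop gene, an element associated with copy-number restraint, although the catalogue lists the plasmid as high copy. An f1 origin is also present. Short annotated hits to TcR, the AmpR promoter and an E. coli predicted protein appear to be backbone remnants rather than functional parts.

The roughly 648 bp insert was cloned between NdeI and XhoI, both of which were retained. It lies downstream of a T7 promoter with an adjacent lac operator and the T7 gene 10 ribosome binding site, and is followed by the T7 terminator. The plasmid-borne lacI gene, with its own promoter, supplies the lac repressor. Transcription is therefore held off until IPTG induction in a host that provides T7 RNA polymerase.

The catalogue describes a 6xHis tag at the N terminus of the insert. The feature table, however, annotates a six-codon His stretch just downstream of the NUDX23 coding region, which is where the vector-encoded tag after XhoI would sit. No N-terminal tag is annotated, although there is a short unannotated gap between the RBS and the annotated NUDX23 fragment. The tag arrangement should therefore be checked against the sequence. The histidine tag would allow metal-affinity purification. The associated publication concerns FAD capping of hepatitis C virus RNA, but the record states only that the plasmid is for purifying the enzyme.
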