Features (pLannotate 1.2.2; 19 found; start..end, strand, type, name):
   1012..1089    -  promoter       lacI promoter: lacI
   1097..1376    -  CDS            TcR (fragment): tetracycline efflux protein; tet; confers resistance to tetracycline
   1402..1420    +  promoter       T7 promoter: promoter for bacteriophage T7 RNA polymerase
   1421..1445    +  protein_bind   lac operator: The lac repressor binds to the lac operator to inhibit transcription in E. coli. This inhibition can be relieved by adding lactose or isopropyl-β-D-thiogalactopyranoside (IPTG). lac repressor encoded by lacI
   1460..1482    +  RBS            RBS: efficient ribosome binding site from bacteriophage T7 gene 10 (Olins and Rangwala, 1989)
   1511..2125    +  CDS            NUDT23 (fragment): NUD23_ARATH - Also known as NUDX23. Experimental evidence at protein level: Swiss-Prot protein existence level 1. Mediates the hydrolysis of some nucleoside diphosphate derivatives. Can use FAD and ADP-ribose as substrates. From Arabidopsis thaliana (Mouse-ear cress).
   2135..2152    +  CDS            9xHis (fragment): 9xHis affinity tag
   2162..2211    +  CDS            SET1 (fragment): solubility-enhancement tag derived from T7 phage gene 10B
   2219..2266    +  terminator     T7 terminator: transcription terminator for bacteriophage T7 RNA polymerase
   2303..2731    +  rep_origin     f1 ori (sequence partly withheld): f1 bacteriophage origin of replication; arrow indicates direction of (+) strand synthesis
   2784..2841    +  promoter       AmpR promoter (fragment): bla
   2850..3665    -  CDS            KanR: aminoglycoside phosphotransferase; aph(3')-Ia; confers resistance to kanamycin in bacteria or G418 (Geneticin®) in eukaryotes
   3787..4375    +  rep_origin     ori: high-copy-number ColE1/pMB1/pBR322/pUC origin of replication
   4561..4700    -  misc_feature   bom: basis of mobility region from pBR322
   4802..4993    -  CDS            rop: Rop protein, which maintains plasmids at low copy number; rop
   5010..5390    +  CDS            YPB1_ECOLX: Protein predicted: Swiss-Prot protein existence level 4. From Escherichia coli.
   5462..5753    -  CDS            TcR (fragment): tetracycline efflux protein; tet; confers resistance to tetracycline
   5768..5789    -  protein_bind   CAP binding site: CAP binding activates transcription in the presence of cAMP. E. coli catabolite activator protein
   5802..1011    -  CDS            lacI (across the origin): lac repressor; lacI; The lac repressor binds to the lac operator to inhibit transcription in E. coli. This inhibition can be relieved by adding lactose or isopropyl-β-D-thiogalactopyranoside (IPTG).
>Addgene plasmid #175021 | pET30(a)-AtNUDX23 | addgene full sequence | sequence record 346372 | Addgene NGS Result
GGCGGTTTGCGTATTGGGCGCCAGGGTGGTTTTTCTTTTCACCAGTGAGACGGGCAACAGCTGATTGCCC
TTCACCGCCTGGCCCTGAGAGAGTTGCAGCAAGCGGTCCACGCTGGTTTGCCCCAGCAGGCGAAAATCCT
GTTTGATGGTGGTTAACGGCGGGATATAACATGAGCTGTCTTCGGTATCGTCGTATCCCACTACCGAGAT
GTCCGCACCAACGCGCAGCCCGGACTCGGTAATGGCGCGCATTGCGCCCAGCGCCATCTGATCGTTGGCA
ACCAGCATCGCAGTGGGAACGATGCCCTCATTCAGCATTTGCATGGTTTGTTGAAAACCGGACATGGCAC
TCCAGTCGCCTTCCCGTTCCGCTATCGGCTGAATTTGATTGCGAGTGAGATATTTATGCCAGCCAGCCAG
ACGCAGACGCGCCGAGACAGAACTTAATGGGCCCGCTAACAGCGCGATTTGCTGGTGACCCAATGCGACC
AGATGCTCCACGCCCAGTCGCGTACCGTCTTCATGGGAGAAAATAATACTGTTGATGGGTGTCTGGTCAG
AGACATCAAGAAATAACGCCGGAACATTAGTGCAGGCAGCTTCCACAGCAATGGCATCCTGGTCATCCAG
CGGATAGTTAATGATCAGCCCACTGACGCGTTGCGCGAGAAGATTGTGCACCGCCGCTTTACAGGCTTCG
ACGCCGCTTCGTTCTACCATCGACACCACCACGCTGGCACCCAGTTGATCGGCGCGAGATTTAATCGCCG
CGACAATTTGCGACGGCGCGTGCAGGGCCAGACTGGAGGTGGCAACGCCAATCAGCAACGACTGTTTGCC
CGCCAGTTGTTGTGCCACGCGGTTGGGAATGTAATTCAGCTCCGCCATCGCCGCTTCCACTTTTTCCCGC
GTTTTCGCAGAAACGTGGCTGGCCTGGTTCACCACGCGGGAAACGGTCTGATAAGAGACACCGGCATACT
CTGCGACATCGTATAACGTTACTGGTTTCACATTCACCACCCTGAATTGACTCTCTTCCGGGCGCTATCA
TGCCATACCGCGAAAGGTTTTGCGCCATTCGATGGTGTCCGGGATCTCGACGCTCTCCCTTATGCGACTC
CTGCATTAGGAAGCAGCCCAGTAGTAGGTTGAGGCCGTTGAGCACCGCCGCCGCAAGGAATGGTGCATGC
AAGGAGATGGCGCCCAACAGTCCCCCGGCCACGGGGCCTGCCACCATACCCACGCCGAAACAAGCGCTCA
TGAGCCCGAAGTGGCGAGCCCGATCTTCCCCATCGGTGATGTCGGCGATATAGGCGCCAGCAACCGCACC
TGTGGCGCCGGTGATGCCGGCCACGATGCGTCCGGCGTAGAGGATCGAGATCGATCTCGATCCCGCGAAA
TTAATACGACTCACTATAGGGGAATTGTGAGCGGATAACAATTCCCCTCTAGAAATAATTTTGTTTAACT
TTAAGAAGGAGATATACATATGCATCATCATCACCACCACGTACAATCAGCTGGGGATGTTAGGAAGATA
AAGTTCTGCCAATGGTGCGGTGGCCCGACCAAGCACGAGATTCCGGATGGCGAGGAAAAACTGCGTGCGA
TCTGCACCCACTGCGGCAAGATTGCGTACCAGAACCCGAAAATGGTGGTTGGTTGCCTGATCGAGCACGA
AGGCAAGGTGCTGCTGTGCAAACGTAACATTCAACCGAGCCATGGTCTGTGGACCCTGCCGGCGGGTTAT
CTGGAAGTGGGTGAAAGCGCGGCGCAAGGTGCGATGCGTGAAACCTGGGAGGAAGCGGGTGCGACCGTGG
AAGTTATCAGCCCGTTCGCGCAGCTGGACATCCCGCTGATTGGCCAAACCTACGTGATTTTCCTGGCGAA
GCTGAAAAACCTGCACTTTGCGCCGGGTCCGGAGAGCCTGGAATGCCGTCTGTTTGCGCTGGACGAGATC
CCGTTCGATAGCCTGGCGTTTAGCAGCATTTACGTTACCCTGAACCTGTATCTGGAAGATCTGAAGAAAG
GTAAACTGAAATTCCACTACGGCACCATCAACAAGCGTCCGGGTAGCAGCCCGAGCGACATTCGTGCGTT
TAGCCTGGATTATCACCTGCAACCGTAACTCGAGCACCACCACCACCACCACTGAGATCCGGCTGCTAAC
AAAGCCCGAAAGGAAGCTGAGTTGGCTGCTGCCACCGCTGAGCAATAACTAGCATAACCCCTTGGGGCCT
CTAAACGGGTCTTGAGGGGTTTTTTGCTGAAAGGAGGAACTATATCCGGATTGGCGAATGGG
[124 nt withheld, positions 2303-2426]
C
[91 nt withheld, positions 2428-2518]
A
[49 nt withheld, positions 2520-2568]
CCTTTGACGTTGGAGTCCACGTTCTTT
[37 nt withheld, positions 2596-2632]
ACCCTATCTCGGTCTATTCTTTTGATTTATAAGGGATTTTGCCGATTTCGGCCTATTGGTTAAAAAATGA
GCTGATTTAACAAAAATTTAACGCGAATTTTAACAAAATATTAACGCTTACAATTTAGGTGGCACTTTTC
GGGGAAATGTGCGCGGAACCCCTATTTGTTTATTTTTCTAAATACATTCAAATATGTATCCGCTCATGAA
TTAATTCTTAGAAAAACTCATCGAGCATCAAATGAAACTGCAATTTATTCATATCAGGATTATCAATACC
ATATTTTTGAAAAAGCCGTTTCTGTAATGAAGGAGAAAACTCACCGAGGCAGTTCCATAGGATGGCAAGA
TCCTGGTATCGGTCTGCGATTCCGACTCGTCCAACATCAATACAACCTATTAATTTCCCCTCGTCAAAAA
TAAGGTTATCAAGTGAGAAATCACCATGAGTGACGACTGAATCCGGTGAGAATGGCAAAAGTTTATGCAT
TTCTTTCCAGACTTGTTCAACAGGCCAGCCATTACGCTCGTCATCAAAATCACTCGCATCAACCAAACCG
TTATTCATTCGTGATTGCGCCTGAGCGAGACGAAATACGCGATCGCTGTTAAAAGGACAATTACAAACAG
GAATCGAATGCAACCGGCGCAGGAACACTGCCAGCGCATCAACAATATTTTCACCTGAATCAGGATATTC
TTCTAATACCTGGAATGCTGTTTTCCCGGGGATCGCAGTGGTGAGTAACCATGCATCATCAGGAGTACGG
ATAAAATGCTTGATGGTCGGAAGAGGCATAAATTCCGTCAGCCAGTTTAGTCTGACCATCTCATCTGTAA
CATCATTGGCAACGCTACCTTTGCCATGTTTCAGAAACAACTCTGGCGCATCGGGCTTCCCATACAATCG
ATAGATTGTCGCACCTGATTGCCCGACATTATCGCGAGCCCATTTATACCCATATAAATCAGCATCCATG
TTGGAATTTAATCGCGGCCTAGAGCAAGACGTTTCCCGTTGAATATGGCTCATAACACCCCTTGTATTAC
TGTTTATGTAAGCAGACAGTTTTATTGTTCATGACCAAAATCCCTTAACGTGAGTTTTCGTTCCACTGAG
CGTCAGACCCCGTAGAAAAGATCAAAGGATCTTCTTGAGATCCTTTTTTTCTGCGCGTAATCTGCTGCTT
GCAAACAAAAAAACCACCGCTACCAGCGGTGGTTTGTTTGCCGGATCAAGAGCTACCAACTCTTTTTCCG
AAGGTAACTGGCTTCAGCAGAGCGCAGATACCAAATACTGTCCTTCTAGTGTAGCCGTAGTTAGGCCACC
ACTTCAAGAACTCTGTAGCACCGCCTACATACCTCGCTCTGCTAATCCTGTTACCAGTGGCTGCTGCCAG
TGGCGATAAGTCGTGTCTTACCGGGTTGGACTCAAGACGATAGTTACCGGATAAGGCGCAGCGGTCGGGC
TGAACGGGGGGTTCGTGCACACAGCCCAGCTTGGAGCGAACGACCTACACCGAACTGAGATACCTACAGC
GTGAGCTATGAGAAAGCGCCACGCTTCCCGAAGGGAGAAAGGCGGACAGGTATCCGGTAAGCGGCAGGGT
CGGAACAGGAGAGCGCACGAGGGAGCTTCCAGGGGGAAACGCCTGGTATCTTTATAGTCCTGTCGGGTTT
CGCCACCTCTGACTTGAGCGTCGATTTTTGTGATGCTCGTCAGGGGGGCGGAGCCTATGGAAAAACGCCA
GCAACGCGGCCTTTTTACGGTTCCTGGCCTTTTGCTGGCCTTTTGCTCACATGTTCTTTCCTGCGTTATC
CCCTGATTCTGTGGATAACCGTATTACCGCCTTTGAGTGAGCTGATACCGCTCGCCGCAGCCGAACGACC
GAGCGCAGCGAGTCAGTGAGCGAGGAAGCGGAAGAGCGCCTGATGCGGTATTTTCTCCTTACGCATCTGT
GCGGTATTTCACACCGCAATGGTGCACTCTCAGTACAATCTGCTCTGATGCCGCATAGTTAAGCCAGTAT
ACACTCCGCTATCGCTACGTGACTGGGTCATGGCTGCGCCCCGACACCCGCCAACACCCGCTGACGCGCC
CTGACGGGCTTGTCTGCTCCCGGCATCCGCTTACAGACAAGCTGTGACCGTCTCCGGGAGCTGCATGTGT
CAGAGGTTTTCACCGTCATCACCGAAACGCGCGAGGCAGCTGCGGTAAAGCTCATCAGCGTGGTCGTGAA
GCGATTCACAGATGTCTGCCTGTTCATCCGCGTCCAGCTCGTTGAGTTTCTCCAGAAGCGTTAATGTCTG
GCTTCTGATAAAGCGGGCCATGTTAAGGGCGGTTTTTTCCTGTTTGGTCACTGATGCCTCCGTGTAAGGG
GGATTTCTGTTCATGGGGGTAATGATACCGATGAAACGAGAGAGGATGCTCACGATACGGGTTACTGATG
ATGAACATGCCCGGTTACTGGAACGTTGTGAGGGTAAACAACTGGCGGTATGGATGCGGCGGGACCAGAG
AAAAATCACTCAGGGTCAATGCCAGCGCTTCGTTAATACAGATGTAGGTGTTCCACAGGGTAGCCAGCAG
CATCCTGCGATGCAGATCCGGAACATAATGGTGCAGGGCGCTGACTTCCGCGTTTCCAGACTTTACGAAA
CACGGAAACCGAAGACCATTCATGTTGTTGCTCAGGTCGCAGACGTTTTGCAGCAGCAGTCGCTTCACGT
TCGCTCGCGTATCGGTGATTCATTCTGCTAACCAGTAAGGCAACCCCGCCAGCCTAGCCGGGTCCTCAAC
GACAGGAGCACGATCATGCGCACCCGTGGGGCCGCCATGCCGGCGATAATGGCCTGCTTCTCGCCGAAAC
GTTTGGTGGCGGGACCAGTGACGAAGGCTTGAGCGAGGGCGTGCAAGATTCCGAATACCGCAAGCGACAG
GCCGATCATCGTCGCGCTCCAGCGAAAGCGGTCCTCGCCGAAAATGACCCAGAGCGCTGCCGGCACCTGT
CCTACGAGTTGCATGATAAAGAAGACAGTCATAAGTGCGGCGACGATAGTCATGCCCCGCGCCCACCGGA
AGGAGCTGACTGGGTTGAAGGCTCTCAAGGGCATCGGTCGAGATCCCGGTGCCTAATGAGTGAGCTAACT
TACATTAATTGCGTTGCGCTCACTGCCCGCTTTCCAGTCGGGAAACCTGTCGTGCCAGCTGCATTAATGA
ATCGGCCAACGCGCGGGGAGA
