>Addgene plasmid #175021 | pET30(a)-AtNUDX23 | depositor partial sequence | sequence record 339413 | Insert sequence
CATCATCATCACCACCACNGTACAATCAGCTGGGGATGTTAGGAAGATAAAGTTCTGCCAATGGTGCGGT
GGCCCGACCAAGCACGAGATTCCGGATGGCGAGGAAAAACTGCGTGCGATCTGCACCCACTGCGGCAAGA
TTGCGTACCAGAACCCGAAAATGGTGGTTGGTTGCCTGATCGAGCACGAAGGCAAGGTGCTGCTGTGCAA
ACGTAACATTCAACCGAGCCATGGTCTGTGGACCCTGCCGGCGGGTTATCTGGAAGTGGGTGAAAGCGCG
GCGCAAGGTGCGATGCGTGAAACCTGGGAGGAAGCGGGTGCGACCGTGGAAGTTATCAGCCCGTTCGCGC
AGCTGGACATCCCGCTGATTGGCCAAACCTACGTGATTTTCCTGGCGAAGCTGAAAAACCTGCACTTTGC
GCCGGGTCCGGAGAGCCTGGAATGCCGTCTGTTTGCGCTGGACGAGATCCCGTTCGATAGCCTGGCGTTT
AGCAGCATTTACGTTACCCTGAACCTGTATCTGGAAGATCTGAAGAAAGGTAAACTGAAATTCCACTACG
GCACCATCAACAAGCGTCCGGGTAGCAGCCCGAGCGACATTCGTGCGTTTAGCCTGGATTATCACCTGCA
ACCGTA
